>Addgene plasmid #187653 | px552-sg-gria1-HT-SEP | addgene full sequence | sequence record 369129 | Addgene NGS Result
CCTGCAGGCAGCTGCGCGCTCGCTCGCTCACTGAGGCCGCCCGGGCGTCGGGCGACCTTTGGTCGCCCGG
CCTCAGTGAGCGAGCGAGCGCGCAGAGAGGGAGTGGCCAACTCCATCACTAGGGGTTCCTGCGGCCGCAC
GCGTGAGGGCCTATTTCCCATGATTCCTTCATATTTGCATATACGATACAAGGCTGTTAGAGAGATAATT
GGAATTAATTTGACTGTAAACACAAAGATATTAGTACAAAATACGTGACGTAGAAAGTAATAATTTCTTG
GGTAGTTTGCAGTTTTAAAATTATGTTTTAAAATGGACTATCATATGCTTACCGTAACTTGAAAGTATTT
CGATTTCTTGGCTTTATATATCTTGTGGAAAGGACGAAACACCCTCCCGAGACCATACCAGGGGTTTTAG
AGCTAGAAATAGCAAGTTAAAATAAGGCTAGTCCGTTATCAACTTGAAAAAGTGGCACCGAGTCGGTGCT
TTTTTTCTAGTACCGGTCAATTGCCACCCTGGTATGGTCTCGGGAGGGTGGCGGAGGTTCTGTGGAGGAT
CTGTACTTTCAGAGCGATAACGATGGATCCGAAATCGGTACTGGCTTTCCATTCGACCCCCATTATGTGG
AAGTCCTGGGCGAGCGCATGCACTACGTCGATGTTGGTCCGCGCGATGGCACCCCTGTGCTGTTCCTGCA
CGGTAACCCGACCTCCTCCTACGTGTGGCGCAACATCATCCCGCATGTTGCACCGACCCATCGCTGCATT
GCTCCAGACCTGATCGGTATGGGCAAATCCGACAAACCAGACCTGGGTTATTTCTTCGACGACCACGTCC
GCTTCATGGATGCCTTCATCGAAGCCCTGGGTCTGGAAGAGGTCGTCCTGGTCATTCACGACTGGGGCTC
CGCTCTGGGTTTCCACTGGGCCAAGCGCAATCCAGAGCGCGTCAAAGGTATTGCATTTATGGAGTTCATC
CGCCCTATCCCGACCTGGGACGAATGGCCAGAATTTGCCCGCGAGACCTTCCAGGCCTTCCGCACCACCG
ACGTCGGCCGCAAGCTGATCATCGATCAGAACGTTTTTATCGAGGGTACGCTGCCGATGGGTGTCGTCCG
CCCGCTGACTGAAGTCGAGATGGACCATTACCGCGAGCCGTTCCTGAATCCTGTTGACCGCGAGCCACTG
TGGCGCTTCCCAAACGAGCTGCCAATCGCCGGTGAGCCAGCGAACATCGTCGCGCTGGTCGAAGAATACA
TGGACTGGCTGCACCAGTCCCCTGTCCCGAAGCTGCTGTTCTGGGGCACCCCAGGCGTTCTGATCCCACC
GGCCGAAGCCGCTCGCCTGGCCAAAAGCCTGCCTAACTGCAAGGCTGTGGACATCGGCCCGGGTCTGAAT
CTGCTGCAAGAAGACAACCCGGACCTGATCGGCAGCGAGATCGCGCGCTGGCTGTCTACTCTGGAGATTT
CCGGTGGCGGAGGCGGGAGCAAAGGAGAAGAACTTTTCACTGGAGTTGTCCCAATTCTTGTTGAATTAGA
TGGTGATGTTAATGGGCACAAATTTTCTGTCAGTGGAGAGGGTGAAGGTGATGCAACATACGGAAAACTT
ACCCTTAAATTTATTTGCACTACTGGAAAACTACCTGTTCCTTGGCCAACACTTGTCACTACTTTAACTT
ATGGTGTTCAATGCTTTTCAAGATACCCAGATCATATGAAACGGCATGACTTTTTCAAGAGTGCCATGCC
CGAAGGTTATGTACAGGAAAGAACTATATTTTTCAAAGATGACGGGAACTACAAGACACGTGCTGAAGTC
AAGTTTGAAGGTGATACCCTTGTTAATAGAATCGAGTTAAAAGGTATTGATTTTAAAGAAGATGGAAACA
TTCTTGGACACAAATTGGAATACAACTATAACGATCACCAGGTGTACATCATGGCAGACAAACAAAAGAA
TGGAATCAAAGCTAACTTCAAAATTAGACACAACATTGAAGATGGAGGCGTTCAACTAGCAGACCATTAT
CAACAAAATACTCCAATTGGCGATGGGCCCGTCCTTTTACCAGACAACCATTACCTGTTTACAACTTCTA
CTCTTTCGAAAGATCCCAACGAAAAGAGAGACCACATGGTCCTTCTTGAGTTTGTAACAGCTGCTGGGAT
TACACATGGCATGGATGAACTATACAAATCTGGTAGCGGCTCCTCCACCCTGGTATGGTCTCGGGAGGCT
AGCTCTAGCTCTAGACTGCAGAGGGCCCGACCGAGCGGCCGCAGGAACCCCTAGTGATGGAGTTGGCCAC
TCCCTCTCTGCGCGCTCGCTCGCTCACTGAGGCCGGGCGACCAAAGGTCGCCCGACGCCCGGGCTTTGCC
CGGGCGGCCTCAGTGAGCGAGCGAGCGCGCAGCTGCCTGCAGGGGCGCCTGATGCGGTATTTTCTCCTTA
CGCATCTGTGCGGTATTTCACACCGCATA
[95 nt withheld, positions 2480-2574]
T
[46 nt withheld, positions 2576-2621]
C
[141 nt withheld, positions 2623-2763]
CCTTTGACGTTGGAGTCCACGTTCTTT
[37 nt withheld, positions 2791-2827]
ACTCTATCTCGGGCTATTCTTTTGATTTATAAGGGATTTTGCCGATTTCGGTCTATTGGTTAAAAAATGA
GCTGATTTAACAAAAATTTAACGCGAATTTTAACAAAATATTAACGTTTACAATTTTATGGTGCACTCTC
AGTACAATCTGCTCTGATGCCGCATAGTTAAGCCAGCCCCGACACCCGCCAACACCCGCTGACGCGCCCT
GACGGGCTTGTCTGCTCCCGGCATCCGCTTACAGACAAGCTGTGACCGTCTCCGGGAGCTGCATGTGTCA
GAGGTTTTCACCGTCATCACCGAAACGCGCGAGACGAAAGGGCCTCGTGATACGCCTATTTTTATAGGTT
AATGTCATGATAATAATGGTTTCTTAGACGTCAGGTGGCACTTTTCGGGGAAATGTGCGCGGAACCCCTA
TTTGTTTATTTTTCTAAATACATTCAAATATGTATCCGCTCATGAGACAATAACCCTGATAAATGCTTCA
ATAATATTGAAAAAGGAAGAGTATGAGTATTCAACATTTCCGTGTCGCCCTTATTCCCTTTTTTGCGGCA
TTTTGCCTTCCTGTTTTTGCTCACCCAGAAACGCTGGTGAAAGTAAAAGATGCTGAAGATCAGTTGGGTG
CACGAGTGGGTTACATCGAACTGGATCTCAACAGCGGTAAGATCCTTGAGAGTTTTCGCCCCGAAGAACG
TTTTCCAATGATGAGCACTTTTAAAGTTCTGCTATGTGGCGCGGTATTATCCCGTATTGACGCCGGGCAA
GAGCAACTCGGTCGCCGCATACACTATTCTCAGAATGACTTGGTTGAGTACTCACCAGTCACAGAAAAGC
ATCTTACGGATGGCATGACAGTAAGAGAATTATGCAGTGCTGCCATAACCATGAGTGATAACACTGCGGC
CAACTTACTTCTGACAACGATCGGAGGACCGAAGGAGCTAACCGCTTTTTTGCACAACATGGGGGATCAT
GTAACTCGCCTTGATCGTTGGGAACCGGAGCTGAATGAAGCCATACCAAACGACGAGCGTGACACCACGA
TGCCTGTAGCAATGGCAACAACGTTGCGCAAACTATTAACTGGCGAACTACTTACTCTAGCTTCCCGGCA
ACAATTAATAGACTGGATGGAGGCGGATAAAGTTGCAGGACCACTTCTGCGCTCGGCCCTTCCGGCTGGC
TGGTTTATTGCTGATAAATCTGGAGCCGGTGAGCGTGGGTCTCGCGGTATCATTGCAGCACTGGGGCCAG
ATGGTAAGCCCTCCCGTATCGTAGTTATCTACACGACGGGGAGTCAGGCAACTATGGATGAACGAAATAG
ACAGATCGCTGAGATAGGTGCCTCACTGATTAAGCATTGGTAACTGTCAGACCAAGTTTACTCATATATA
CTTTAGATTGATTTAAAACTTCATTTTTAATTTAAAAGGATCTAGGTGAAGATCCTTTTTGATAATCTCA
TGACCAAAATCCCTTAACGTGAGTTTTCGTTCCACTGAGCGTCAGACCCCGTAGAAAAGATCAAAGGATC
TTCTTGAGATCCTTTTTTTCTGCGCGTAATCTGCTGCTTGCAAACAAAAAAACCACCGCTACCAGCGGTG
GTTTGTTTGCCGGATCAAGAGCTACCAACTCTTTTTCCGAAGGTAACTGGCTTCAGCAGAGCGCAGATAC
CAAATACTGTTCTTCTAGTGTAGCCGTAGTTAGGCCACCACTTCAAGAACTCTGTAGCACCGCCTACATA
CCTCGCTCTGCTAATCCTGTTACCAGTGGCTGCTGCCAGTGGCGATAAGTCGTGTCTTACCGGGTTGGAC
TCAAGACGATAGTTACCGGATAAGGCGCAGCGGTCGGGCTGAACGGGGGGTTCGTGCACACAGCCCAGCT
TGGAGCGAACGACCTACACCGAACTGAGATACCTACAGCGTGAGCTATGAGAAAGCGCCACGCTTCCCGA
AGGGAGAAAGGCGGACAGGTATCCGGTAAGCGGCAGGGTCGGAACAGGAGAGCGCACGAGGGAGCTTCCA
GGGGGAAACGCCTGGTATCTTTATAGTCCTGTCGGGTTTCGCCACCTCTGACTTGAGCGTCGATTTTTGT
GATGCTCGTCAGGGGGGCGGAGCCTATGGAAAAACGCCAGCAACGCGGCCTTTTTACGGTTCCTGGCCTT
TTGCTGGCCTTTTGCTCACATGT
Features (pLannotate 1.2.2; 15 found; start..end, strand, type, name):
     12..39      +  repeat_region  AAV2 ITR (fragment): inverted terminal repeat of adeno-associated virus serotype 2 inverted
     68..95      +  repeat_region  AAV2 ITR (fragment): inverted terminal repeat of adeno-associated virus serotype 2 inverted
    145..385     +  promoter       U6 promoter: RNA polymerase III promoter for human U6 snRNA
    414..489     +  misc_RNA       gRNA scaffold: guide RNA scaffold for the Streptococcus pyogenes CRISPR/Cas9 system
    555..575     +  CDS            TEV site: tobacco etch virus (TEV) protease recognition and cleavage site
    591..1474    +  CDS            HaloTag® (fragment): modified bacterial dehalogenase that forms covalent bonds with chloroalkane derivatives
   1491..2199    +  CDS            superecliptic pHluorin (fragment): pH-sensitive mutant of green fluorescent protein (Ng et al., 2002) excited strongly by blue light at neutral pH but minimally fluorescent at acidic pH
   2283..2423    +  repeat_region  AAV2 ITR: inverted terminal repeat of adeno-associated virus serotype 2 inverted
   2428..2479    -  misc_feature   bom (fragment): basis of mobility region from pBR322
   2498..2953    +  rep_origin     f1 ori (sequence partly withheld): f1 bacteriophage origin of replication; arrow indicates direction of (+) strand synthesis
   2954..3003    -  misc_feature   bom (fragment): basis of mobility region from pBR322
   3105..3140    -  CDS            rop (fragment): Rop protein, which maintains plasmids at low copy number; rop
   3235..3339    +  promoter       AmpR promoter: bla
   3340..4200    +  CDS            AmpR: β-lactamase; bla; confers resistance to ampicillin, carbenicillin, and related antibiotics
   4371..4959    +  rep_origin     ori: high-copy-number ColE1/pMB1/pBR322/pUC origin of replication
