[The description below was written by a language model from this plasmid's Addgene catalogue record and pLannotate feature annotations shown in this document.]
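Description:
px552-sg-gria1-HT-SEP is an AAV transfer plasmid for CRISPR-based knock-in. It derives from the px552-sg-gria1-HT backbone, from which the synapsin promoter and miRFP670 reporter were removed. It is propagated in bacteria as a high-copy plasmid with a ColE1/pUC-type origin and is selected with ampicillin through the bla gene. An f1 origin is also present. The annotation finds one complete AAV2 inverted terminal repeat downstream of the payload, while the upstream repeat is detected only as short fragments. The listed total size (5031 bp) is slightly larger than the sequenced record (5,020 nt). ITRs are hard to sequence and prone to rearrangement, but the record does not indicate whether that explains either observation.

Between the ITRs are two functional units. A human U6 RNA polymerase III promoter drives a single guide RNA on the Streptococcus pyogenes Cas9 scaffold, with a spacer directed at Gria1, which encodes the AMPA receptor subunit GluA1. Downstream lies a promoterless synthetic donor of about 1.7 kb, cloned between AgeI and NheI. It encodes a TEV protease cleavage site, HaloTag and superecliptic pHluorin (SEP) in series. The donder is designed for homology-independent targeted integration (HITI) into the region encoding the N-terminal domain of Gria1, so the tags depend on the endogenous locus for expression. Cas9 is not encoded here and must be supplied separately.

HaloTag allows covalent labelling with chloroalkane dye ligands. SEP is a pH-sensitive GFP variant that is bright at neutral pH and dim in acidic compartments, so it is commonly used to distinguish surface-exposed from intracellular receptor. The associated publication concerns intracellular AMPA receptor trafficking in dendrites during plasticity.
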