Addgene plasmid #187653: px552-sg-gria1-HT-SEP
Purpose: Contains HaloTag-SEP to be inserted into the NTD of Gria1 (via HITI) and single guide RNA to target Cas9 to Gria1 under control of the U6 promoter.
Depositing lab: Erin O'Shea. Depositing organization: HHMI, Janelia Research Campus. Publication: Plasticity-induced actin polymerization in the dendritic shaft regulates intracellular AMPA receptor trafficking. Wong VC, Houlihan PR, Liu H, Walpita D, DeSantis MC, Liu Z, O'Shea EK. Elife. 2024 Aug 15;13:e80622. doi: 10.7554/eLife.80622. PubMed 39146380.
Backbone
  Vector backbone: px552-sg-gria1-HT
  Backbone size w/o insert (bp): 3293
  Total vector size (bp): 5031
  Modifications to backbone: Synapsin promoter and miRFP670 removed
  Vector type: AAV, CRISPR
Growth in bacteria
  Bacterial resistance: Ampicillin, 100 μg/mL
  Growth temperature: 37°C
  Growth strain: NEB Stable
  Copy number: High Copy
Gene/Insert
  Gene/Insert name: HaloTag-SEP donor
  Species: Synthetic
  Insert size (bp): 1736
  Promoter: N/A
  Tag / fusion protein: N/A
  Cloning method: Restriction Enzyme; 5′ cloning site AgeI (not destroyed); 3′ cloning site NheI (not destroyed)
  Sequencing primers: 5′ ggctagtccgttatcaacttg; 3′ tcaccaggtgtacatcatgg
Terms and licenses: Academic/Nonprofit Terms; Industry Terms: Not Available to Industry
How to cite: px552-sg-gria1-HT-SEP was a gift from Erin O'Shea (Addgene plasmid # 187653 ; http://n2t.net/addgene:187653 ; RRID:Addgene_187653)
